Addgene plasmid #35153: pTrcAgBIS (CO)
Depositing lab: Jay Keasling & Taek Soon Lee. Depositing organization: Lawrence Berkeley National Laboratory. Publication: Identification and microbial production of a terpene-based advanced biofuel. Peralta-Yahya PP, Ouellet M, Chan R, Mukhopadhyay A, Keasling JD, Lee TS. Nat Commun. 2011 Sep 27;2:483. doi: 10.1038/ncomms1494. PubMed 21952217.
Backbone
  Vector backbone: pTrc99a
  Vector type: Bacterial Expression, Synthetic Biology
Growth in bacteria
  Bacterial resistance: Ampicillin, 100 μg/mL
  Growth temperature: 37°C
  Growth strain: DH10B
  Copy number: High Copy
Gene/Insert
  Gene/Insert name: Bisabolene Synthase
  Species: Abies grandis
  Promoter: pTrc
  Cloning method: Restriction Enzyme; 5′ cloning site Nco1 (not destroyed); 3′ cloning site Xba1, Sma1, BamH1, Xma1, Sal1, Pst1, Sph1, HindIII (not destroyed)
  Sequencing primers: 5′ aggtcgtaaatcact; 3′ tgagagaagattttcagcc
Terms and licenses: Academic/Nonprofit Terms; Industry Terms: Not Available to Industry
How to cite: pTrcAgBIS (CO) was a gift from Jay Keasling & Taek Soon Lee (Addgene plasmid # 35153 ; http://n2t.net/addgene:35153 ; RRID:Addgene_35153)
