[The description below was written by a language model from this plasmid's Addgene catalogue record and pLannotate feature annotations shown in this document.]
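Description:
pTrcAgBIS (CO) is a bacterial expression plasmid built on the pTrc99a backbone for producing the alpha-bisabolene synthase of grand fir (Abies grandis) in E. coli. It replicates from a high-copy ColE1/pMB1-type origin; the pBR322-derived bom region is present, but only a fragment of rop remains. Selection is through the β-lactamase (AmpR) gene, which confers ampicillin resistance. The "(CO)" in the name probably denotes a codon-optimized version of the gene, although the record does not spell this out.

The synthase coding sequence (annotated as ag1, about 2.45 kb) was inserted by restriction cloning at the NcoI site, with the remainder of the pUC-type polylinker retained downstream. It lies directly after the trc promoter, a strong trp/lacUV5 hybrid, and a lac operator. The plasmid also carries lacI under the lacIq promoter, so it supplies abundant repressor itself. Transcription is therefore held off until it is induced with IPTG or lactose, independent of the host's lacI status. Transcription ends at the rrnB T1 and T2 terminators, which follow a 5S rRNA segment typical of this backbone. No epitope or purification tag is annotated. The short tet promoter and yciV fragments upstream appear to be backbone remnants rather than functional elements.

The enzyme converts farnesyl diphosphate into the sesquiterpene alpha-bisabolene. In line with the associated work on microbial production of a terpene-based advanced biofuel, the plasmid serves as a metabolic-engineering and synthetic-biology tool for inducible bisabolene synthesis in E. coli.
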