Features (pLannotate 1.2.2; 16 found; start..end, strand, type, name):
      3..20      +  promoter       tet promoter (fragment): E. coli promoter for tetracycline efflux protein gene
     16..117     -  CDS            yciV (fragment): RNAAM_ECOLI - Also known as trpH From Escherichia coli (strain K12).
    193..222     +  promoter       trc promoter: strong E. coli promoter; hybrid between the trp and lac UV5 promoters
    230..246     +  protein_bind   lac operator: The lac repressor binds to the lac operator to inhibit transcription in E. coli. This inhibition can be relieved by adding lactose or isopropyl-β-D-thiogalactopyranoside (IPTG). lac repressor encoded by lacI
    267..2717    +  CDS            ag1: TPSD1_ABIGR - Experimental evidence at protein level: Swiss-Prot protein existence level 1. Converts farnesyl diphosphate to alpha-bisabolene (PubMed:9618485, PubMed:9539701, PubMed:22153510). Involved in defensive oleoresin formation in conifers in response to insect attack or other injury (PubMed:9618485, PubMed:9539701). Involved in sesquiterpene (C15) olefins biosynthesis (PubMed:9618485, PubMed:9539701). From Abies grandis (Grand fir) (Pinus grandis).
   2720..2761    +  misc_feature   MCS (fragment): pUC18/19 multiple cloning site
   2845..2960    +  ncRNA          5S rRNA: Accession: RF00001 - 5S ribosomal RNA
   2964..3050    +  terminator     rrnB T1 terminator: Escherichia coli rrnB; transcription terminator T1 from the E. coli rrnB gene
   3142..3169    +  terminator     rrnB T2 terminator: transcription terminator T2 from the E. coli rrnB gene
   3189..3280    +  promoter       AmpR promoter: bla
   3281..4141    +  CDS            AmpR: β-lactamase; bla; confers resistance to ampicillin, carbenicillin, and related antibiotics
   4312..4900    +  rep_origin     ori: high-copy-number ColE1/pMB1/pBR322/pUC origin of replication
   5086..5226    -  misc_feature   bom: basis of mobility region from pBR322
   5328..5368    -  CDS            rop (fragment): Rop protein, which maintains plasmids at low copy number; rop
   5412..5489    +  promoter       lacIq promoter: lacI (mutant); In the lacIq allele, a single base change in the promoter boosts expression of the lacI gene about 10-fold.
   5490..6572    +  CDS            lacI: lac repressor; lacI; The lac repressor binds to the lac operator to inhibit transcription in E. coli. This inhibition can be relieved by adding lactose or isopropyl-β-D-thiogalactopyranoside (IPTG).
>Addgene plasmid #35153 | pTrcAgBIS (CO) | depositor full sequence | sequence record 43263 | pTrcAgBIS (CO) sequence 6611 bps
GTTTGACAGCTTATCATCGACTGCACGGTGCACCAATGCTTCTGGCGTCAGGCAGCCATCGGAAGCTGTG
GTATGGCTGTGCAGGTCGTAAATCACTGCATAATTCGTGTCGCTCAAGGCGCACTCCCGTTCTGGATAAT
GTTTTTTGCGCCGACATCATAACGGTTCTGGCAAATATTCTGAAATGAGCTGTTGACAATTAATCATCCG
GCTCGTATAATGTGTGGAATTGTGAGCGGATAACAATTTCACACAGGAAACAGACCATGGCGGGTGTTTC
TGCGGTTTCTAAAGTTTCTTCTCTGGTTTGCGACCTGTCTTCTACCTCTGGTCTGATCCGTCGTACCGCG
AACCCGCACCCGAACGTTTGGGGTTACGACCTGGTTCACTCTCTGAAATCTCCGTACATCGACTCTTCTT
ACCGTGAACGTGCGGAAGTTCTGGTTTCTGAAATCAAAGCGATGCTGAACCCGGCGATCACCGGTGACGG
TGAATCTATGATCACCCCGTCTGCGTACGACACCGCGTGGGTTGCGCGTGTTCCGGCGATCGACGGTTCT
GCGCGTCCGCAGTTCCCGCAGACCGTTGACTGGATTCTGAAAAACCAGCTGAAAGACGGTTCTTGGGGTA
TCCAGTCTCACTTCCTGCTGTCTGACCGTCTGCTGGCGACCCTGTCTTGCGTTCTGGTTCTGCTGAAATG
GAACGTTGGTGACCTGCAGGTTGAACAGGGTATCGAGTTCATCAAATCTAACCTGGAACTGGTTAAAGAC
GAAACCGACCAGGACTCTCTGGTTACCGACTTCGAAATCATCTTCCCGTCTCTGCTGCGTGAAGCGCAGT
CTCTGCGTCTGGGTCTGCCGTACGACCTGCCGTACATCCACCTGCTGCAGACCAAACGTCAGGAACGTCT
GGCGAAACTGTCTCGTGAAGAAATCTACGCGGTTCCGTCTCCGCTGCTGTACTCTCTGGAAGGTATCCAG
GACATCGTTGAATGGGAACGTATCATGGAAGTTCAGTCTCAGGACGGTTCTTTCCTGTCTTCTCCGGCGT
CTACCGCGTGCGTTTTCATGCACACCGGTGACGCGAAATGCCTGGAGTTCCTGAACTCTGTTATGATCAA
ATTCGGTAACTTCGTTCCGTGCCTGTACCCGGTTGACCTGCTGGAACGTCTGCTGATCGTTGACAACATC
GTTCGTCTGGGTATCTACCGTCACTTCGAAAAAGAAATCAAAGAAGCGCTGGACTACGTTTACCGTCACT
GGAACGAACGTGGTATCGGTTGGGGTCGTCTGAACCCGATCGCGGACCTGGAAACCACCGCGCTGGGTTT
CCGTCTGCTGCGTCTGCACCGTTACAACGTTTCTCCGGCGATCTTCGACAACTTCAAAGACGCGAACGGT
AAATTCATCTGCTCTACCGGTCAGTTCAACAAAGACGTTGCGTCTATGCTGAACCTGTACCGTGCGTCTC
AGCTGGCGTTTCCGGGTGAAAACATCCTGGACGAAGCGAAATCTTTCGCGACCAAATACCTGCGTGAAGC
GCTGGAAAAATCTGAAACCTCTTCTGCGTGGAACAACAAACAGAACCTGTCTCAGGAAATCAAATACGCG
CTGAAAACCTCTTGGCACGCGTCTGTTCCGCGTGTTGAAGCGAAACGTTACTGCCAGGTTTACCGTCCGG
ACTACGCGCGTATCGCGAAATGCGTTTACAAACTGCCGTACGTTAACAACGAAAAATTCCTGGAACTGGG
TAAACTGGACTTCAACATCATCCAGTCTATCCACCAGGAAGAAATGAAAAACGTTACCTCTTGGTTCCGT
GACTCTGGTCTGCCGCTGTTCACCTTCGCGCGTGAACGTCCGCTGGAGTTCTACTTCCTGGTTGCGGCGG
GTACCTACGAACCGCAGTACGCGAAATGCCGTTTCCTGTTCACCAAAGTTGCGTGCCTGCAGACCGTTCT
GGACGACATGTACGACACCTACGGTACCCTGGACGAACTGAAACTGTTCACCGAAGCGGTTCGTCGTTGG
GACCTGTCTTTCACCGAAAACCTGCCGGACTACATGAAACTGTGCTACCAGATTTACTACGACATCGTTC
ACGAAGTTGCGTGGGAAGCGGAAAAAGAACAGGGTCGTGAACTGGTTTCTTTCTTCCGTAAAGGTTGGGA
AGACTACCTGCTGGGTTACTACGAAGAAGCGGAATGGCTGGCGGCGGAATACGTTCCGACCCTGGACGAA
TACATCAAAAACGGTATCACCTCTATCGGTCAGCGTATCCTGCTGCTGTCTGGTGTTCTGATCATGGACG
GTCAGCTGCTGTCTCAGGAAGCGCTGGAAAAAGTTGACTATCCGGGTCGTCGTGTTCTGACCGAACTGAA
CTCTCTGATCTCTCGTCTGGCGGACGACACCAAAACCTACAAAGCGGAAAAAGCGCGTGGTGAACTGGCG
TCTTCTATCGAATGCTACATGAAAGACCACCCGGAATGCACCGAAGAAGAAGCGCTGGACCACATCTACT
CTATCCTGGAACCGGCGGTTAAAGAACTGACCCGTGAGTTCCTGAAACCGGACGACGTTCCGTTCGCGTG
CAAAAAAATGCTGTTCGAAGAAACCCGTGTTACTATGGTTATCTTCAAAGACGGTGACGGTTTCGGTGTT
TCTAAACTGGAAGTTAAAGACCACATCAAAGAATGCCTGATCGAACCGCTGCCGCTGTAACCCGGGGATC
CTCTAGAGTCGACCTGCAGGCATGCAAGCTTGGCTGTTTTGGCGGATGAGAGAAGATTTTCAGCCTGATA
CAGATTAAATCAGAACGCAGAAGCGGTCTGATAAAACAGAATTTGCCTGGCGGCAGTAGCGCGGTGGTCC
CACCTGACCCCATGCCGAACTCAGAAGTGAAACGCCGTAGCGCCGATGGTAGTGTGGGGTCTCCCCATGC
GAGAGTAGGGAACTGCCAGGCATCAAATAAAACGAAAGGCTCAGTCGAAAGACTGGGCCTTTCGTTTTAT
CTGTTGTTTGTCGGTGAACGCTCTCCTGAGTAGGACAAATCCGCCGGGAGCGGATTTGAACGTTGCGAAG
CAACGGCCCGGAGGGTGGCGGGCAGGACGCCCGCCATAAACTGCCAGGCATCAAATTAAGCAGAAGGCCA
TCCTGACGGATGGCCTTTTTGCGTTTCTACAAACTCTTTTTGTTTATTTTTCTAAATACATTCAAATATG
TATCCGCTCATGAGACAATAACCCTGATAAATGCTTCAATAATATTGAAAAAGGAAGAGTATGAGTATTC
AACATTTCCGTGTCGCCCTTATTCCCTTTTTTGCGGCATTTTGCCTTCCTGTTTTTGCTCACCCAGAAAC
GCTGGTGAAAGTAAAAGATGCTGAAGATCAGTTGGGTGCACGAGTGGGTTACATCGAACTGGATCTCAAC
AGCGGTAAGATCCTTGAGAGTTTTCGCCCCGAAGAACGTTTTCCAATGATGAGCACTTTTAAAGTTCTGC
TATGTGGCGCGGTATTATCCCGTGTTGACGCCGGGCAAGAGCAACTCGGTCGCCGCATACACTATTCTCA
GAATGACTTGGTTGAGTACTCACCAGTCACAGAAAAGCATCTTACGGATGGCATGACAGTAAGAGAATTA
TGCAGTGCTGCCATAACCATGAGTGATAACACTGCGGCCAACTTACTTCTGACAACGATCGGAGGACCGA
AGGAGCTAACCGCTTTTTTGCACAACATGGGGGATCATGTAACTCGCCTTGATCGTTGGGAACCGGAGCT
GAATGAAGCCATACCAAACGACGAGCGTGACACCACGATGCCTACAGCAATGGCAACAACGTTGCGCAAA
CTATTAACTGGCGAACTACTTACTCTAGCTTCCCGGCAACAATTAATAGACTGGATGGAGGCGGATAAAG
TTGCAGGACCACTTCTGCGCTCGGCCCTTCCGGCTGGCTGGTTTATTGCTGATAAATCTGGAGCCGGTGA
GCGTGGGTCTCGCGGTATCATTGCAGCACTGGGGCCAGATGGTAAGCCCTCCCGTATCGTAGTTATCTAC
ACGACGGGGAGTCAGGCAACTATGGATGAACGAAATAGACAGATCGCTGAGATAGGTGCCTCACTGATTA
AGCATTGGTAACTGTCAGACCAAGTTTACTCATATATACTTTAGATTGATTTAAAACTTCATTTTTAATT
TAAAAGGATCTAGGTGAAGATCCTTTTTGATAATCTCATGACCAAAATCCCTTAACGTGAGTTTTCGTTC
CACTGAGCGTCAGACCCCGTAGAAAAGATCAAAGGATCTTCTTGAGATCCTTTTTTTCTGCGCGTAATCT
GCTGCTTGCAAACAAAAAAACCACCGCTACCAGCGGTGGTTTGTTTGCCGGATCAAGAGCTACCAACTCT
TTTTCCGAAGGTAACTGGCTTCAGCAGAGCGCAGATACCAAATACTGTCCTTCTAGTGTAGCCGTAGTTA
GGCCACCACTTCAAGAACTCTGTAGCACCGCCTACATACCTCGCTCTGCTAATCCTGTTACCAGTGGCTG
CTGCCAGTGGCGATAAGTCGTGTCTTACCGGGTTGGACTCAAGACGATAGTTACCGGATAAGGCGCAGCG
GTCGGGCTGAACGGGGGGTTCGTGCACACAGCCCAGCTTGGAGCGAACGACCTACACCGAACTGAGATAC
CTACAGCGTGAGCTATGAGAAAGCGCCACGCTTCCCGAAGGGAGAAAGGCGGACAGGTATCCGGTAAGCG
GCAGGGTCGGAACAGGAGAGCGCACGAGGGAGCTTCCAGGGGGAAACGCCTGGTATCTTTATAGTCCTGT
CGGGTTTCGCCACCTCTGACTTGAGCGTCGATTTTTGTGATGCTCGTCAGGGGGGCGGAGCCTATGGAAA
AACGCCAGCAACGCGGCCTTTTTACGGTTCCTGGCCTTTTGCTGGCCTTTTGCTCACATGTTCTTTCCTG
CGTTATCCCCTGATTCTGTGGATAACCGTATTACCGCCTTTGAGTGAGCTGATACCGCTCGCCGCAGCCG
AACGACCGAGCGCAGCGAGTCAGTGAGCGAGGAAGCGGAAGAGCGCCTGATGCGGTATTTTCTCCTTACG
CATCTGTGCGGTATTTCACACCGCATATGGTGCACTCTCAGTACAATCTGCTCTGATGCCGCATAGTTAA
GCCAGTATACACTCCGCTATCGCTACGTGACTGGGTCATGGCTGCGCCCCGACACCCGCCAACACCCGCT
GACGCGCCCTGACGGGCTTGTCTGCTCCCGGCATCCGCTTACAGACAAGCTGTGACCGTCTCCGGGAGCT
GCATGTGTCAGAGGTTTTCACCGTCATCACCGAAACGCGCGAGGCAGCAGATCAATTCGCGCGCGAAGGC
GAAGCGGCATGCATTTACGTTGACACCATCGAATGGTGCAAAACCTTTCGCGGTATGGCATGATAGCGCC
CGGAAGAGAGTCAATTCAGGGTGGTGAATGTGAAACCAGTAACGTTATACGATGTCGCAGAGTATGCCGG
TGTCTCTTATCAGACCGTTTCCCGCGTGGTGAACCAGGCCAGCCACGTTTCTGCGAAAACGCGGGAAAAA
GTGGAAGCGGCGATGGCGGAGCTGAATTACATTCCCAACCGCGTGGCACAACAACTGGCGGGCAAACAGT
CGTTGCTGATTGGCGTTGCCACCTCCAGTCTGGCCCTGCACGCGCCGTCGCAAATTGTCGCGGCGATTAA
ATCTCGCGCCGATCAACTGGGTGCCAGCGTGGTGGTGTCGATGGTAGAACGAAGCGGCGTCGAAGCCTGT
AAAGCGGCGGTGCACAATCTTCTCGCGCAACGCGTCAGTGGGCTGATCATTAACTATCCGCTGGATGACC
AGGATGCCATTGCTGTGGAAGCTGCCTGCACTAATGTTCCGGCGTTATTTCTTGATGTCTCTGACCAGAC
ACCCATCAACAGTATTATTTTCTCCCATGAAGACGGTACGCGACTGGGCGTGGAGCATCTGGTCGCATTG
GGTCACCAGCAAATCGCGCTGTTAGCGGGCCCATTAAGTTCTGTCTCGGCGCGTCTGCGTCTGGCTGGCT
GGCATAAATATCTCACTCGCAATCAAATTCAGCCGATAGCGGAACGGGAAGGCGACTGGAGTGCCATGTC
CGGTTTTCAACAAACCATGCAAATGCTGAATGAGGGCATCGTTCCCACTGCGATGCTGGTTGCCAACGAT
CAGATGGCGCTGGGCGCAATGCGCGCCATTACCGAGTCCGGGCTGCGCGTTGGTGCGGATATCTCGGTAG
TGGGATACGACGATACCGAAGACAGCTCATGTTATATCCCGCCGTCAACCACCATCAAACAGGATTTTCG
CCTGCTGGGGCAAACCAGCGTGGACCGCTTGCTGCAACTCTCTCAGGGCCAGGCGGTGAAGGGCAATCAG
CTGTTGCCCGTCTCACTGGTGAAAAGAAAAACCACCCTGGCGCCCAATACGCAAACCGCCTCTCCCCGCG
CGTTGGCCGATTCATTAATGCAGCTGGCACGACAGGTTTCCCGACTGGAAAGCGGGCAGTGAGCGCAACG
CAATTAATGTGAGTTAGCGCGAATTGATCTG
