>Addgene plasmid #35153 | pTrcAgBIS (CO) | addgene partial sequence | sequence record 44671 | pBAD-Rev
TTGCATGCCTGCAGGTCGACTCTAGAGGATCCCCGGGTTACAGCGGCAGCGGTTCGATCAGGCATTCTTT
GATGTGGTCTTTAACTTCCAGTTTAGAAACACCGAAACCGTCACCGTCTTTGAAGATAACCATAGTAACA
CGGGTTTCTTCGAACAGCATTTTTTTGCACGCGAACGGAACGTCGTCCGGTTTCAGGAACTCACGGGTCA
GTTCTTTAACCGCCGGTTCCAGGATAGAGTAGATGTGGTCCAGCGCTTCTTCTTCGGTGCATTCCGGGTG
GTCTTTCATGTAGCATTCGATAGAAGACGCCAGTTCACCACGCGCTTTTTCCGCTTTGTAGGTTTTGGTG
TCGTCCGCCAGACGAGAGATCAGAGAGTTCAGTTCGGTCAGAACACGACGACCCGGATAGTCAACTTTTT
CCAGCGCTTCCTGAGACAGCAGCTGACCGTCCATGATCAGAACACCAGACAGCAGCAGGATACGCTGACC
GATAGAGGTGATACCGTTTTTGATGTATTCGTCCAGGGTCGGAACGTATTCCGCCGCCAGCCATTCCGCT
TCTTCGTAGTAACCCAGCAGGTAGTCTTCCCAACCTTTACGGAAGAAAGAAACCAGTTCACGACCCTGTT
CTTTTTCCGCTTCCCACGCAACTTCGTGAACGATGTCGTAGTAAATCTGGTAGCACAGTTTCATGTAGTC
CGGCAGGTTTTCGGTGAAAGACAGGTCCCAACGACGAACCGCTTCGGTGAACAGTTTCAGTTCGTCCAGG
GTACCGTAGGTGTCGTACATGTCGTCCAGAACGGTCTGCAGGCACGCAACTTTGGTGAACAGGAAACGGC
ATTTCGCGTACTGCGGTTCGTAGGTACCCGCCGCAACCAGGAAGTAGAACTCCAGCGGACGTTC
